Addgene plasmid #122677: pcDNA3.1-mPCSK8
Purpose: Expresses mouse PCSK8 in mammalian cells
Depositing lab: Liming Pei. Depositing organization: Children's Hospital of Philadelphia. Publication: Growth Differentiation Factor 15 Maturation Requires Proteolytic Cleavage by PCSK3, -5, and -6. Li JJ, Liu J, Lupino K, Liu X, Zhang L, Pei L. Mol Cell Biol. 2018 Oct 15;38(21). pii: MCB.00249-18. doi: 10.1128/MCB.00249-18. Print 2018 Nov 1. PubMed 30104250.
Backbone
  Vector backbone: pcDNA3.1
  Backbone size w/o insert (bp): 5428
  Total vector size (bp): 8586
  Vector type: Mammalian Expression
Growth in bacteria
  Bacterial resistance: Ampicillin, 100 μg/mL
  Growth temperature: 37°C
  Growth strain: DH5alpha
  Copy number: High Copy
Gene/Insert
  Gene/Insert name: Mus musculus membrane-bound transcription factor peptidase, site 1 (Mbtps1), transcript variant 2
  Insert size (bp): 3158
  GenBank ID: NM_001167910.1
  Entrez Gene: Mbtps1 (a.k.a. 0610038M03Rik, AV003995, S1P, SKI-1, Ski1, mKIAA0091)
  Promoter: T7
  Cloning method: Restriction Enzyme; 5′ cloning site EcoRV (not destroyed); 3′ cloning site XhoI (not destroyed)
  Sequencing primers: 5′ GTA ATA CGA CTC ACT ATA GGG; 3′ TAG AAG GCA CAG TCG AGG
Terms and licenses: Academic/Nonprofit Terms; Industry Terms: Not Available to Industry
How to cite: pcDNA3.1-mPCSK8 was a gift from Liming Pei (Addgene plasmid # 122677 ; http://n2t.net/addgene:122677 ; RRID:Addgene_122677)
