[The description below was written by a language model from this plasmid's Addgene catalogue record and pLannotate feature annotations shown in this document.]
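Description:
pcDNA3.1-mPCSK8 is a mammalian expression plasmid built on the pcDNA3.1 backbone that carries the mouse Mbtps1 coding sequence (transcript variant 2). This gene encodes membrane-bound transcription factor peptidase site 1, also known as S1P or SKI-1, and is referred to here as PCSK8, a member of the proprotein convertase subtilisin/kexin family. The insert of roughly 3.2 kb was placed between EcoRV and XhoI sites, both of which are retained. Although the catalogue lists T7 as the promoter, the annotated sequence shows the usual pcDNA3.1 arrangement. The human CMV immediate early enhancer and promoter drive transcription in mammalian cells. A short T7 promoter lies just upstream of the insert, where it can serve for in vitro transcription or as a sequencing primer site. A V5 epitope tag is annotated shortly downstream of the Mbtps1 open reading frame, but the record does not state whether it is fused in frame to the protein. The bovine growth hormone polyadenylation signal terminates the transcript.

In bacteria the plasmid is maintained by a high-copy ColE1/pUC-type origin and selected with ampicillin through the β-lactamase gene. An f1 origin is also present. For mammalian selection, an SV40 early promoter drives the neomycin phosphotransferase gene followed by the SV40 poly(A) signal, which allows G418 selection of stable transfectants. The sequenced record is about 200 nt longer than the total size given in the catalogue entry. The short HIV-1 LTR, ble, lacI and extra SV40 promoter fragments in the table are likely backbone remnants or automated annotation matches rather than functional parts. The plasmid was deposited with a study of proprotein convertases in the proteolytic maturation of growth differentiation factor 15, and it is suited to overexpressing mouse PCSK8 in cultured mammalian cells.
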