Features (pLannotate 1.2.2; 21 found; start..end, strand, type, name):
     28..80      -  misc_feature   bom (fragment): basis of mobility region from pBR322
    235..614     +  enhancer       CMV enhancer: human cytomegalovirus immediate early enhancer
    615..818     +  promoter       CMV promoter: human cytomegalovirus (CMV) immediate early promoter
    814..847     +  LTR            5' LTR (truncated) (fragment): truncated 5' long terminal repeat (LTR) from HIV-1
    863..881     +  promoter       T7 promoter: promoter for bacteriophage T7 RNA polymerase
   1059..4214    +  CDS            Mbtps1: MBTP1_MOUSE - Also known as S1p, Ski1 From Mus musculus (Mouse).
   4282..4323    +  CDS            V5 tag: epitope tag from simian virus 5
   4379..4603    +  polyA_signal   bGH poly(A) signal: bovine growth hormone polyadenylation signal
   4607..4628    +  promoter       SV40 promoter (fragment): SV40 enhancer and early promoter
   4649..5077    +  rep_origin     f1 ori (sequence partly withheld): f1 bacteriophage origin of replication; arrow indicates direction of (+) strand synthesis
   5091..5420    +  promoter       SV40 promoter: SV40 enhancer and early promoter
   5487..6278    +  CDS            neo: KKA2_KLEPN - Also known as kan, nptII. Experimental evidence at protein level: Swiss-Prot protein existence level 1. Resistance to kanamycin, neomycin, paromomycin, ribostamycin, butirosin and gentamicin B. From Klebsiella pneumoniae.
   6304..6462    +  CDS            ble (fragment): BLE_KLEPN - Experimental evidence at protein level: Swiss-Prot protein existence level 1. Binding protein with a strong affinity to the bleomycin family of antibiotics. Binds to CL990; an antimitotic-antibiotic compound. From Klebsiella pneumoniae.
   6457..6578    +  polyA_signal   SV40 poly(A) signal: SV40 polyadenylation signal
   6651..6667    -  protein_bind   lac operator: The lac repressor binds to the lac operator to inhibit transcription in E. coli. This inhibition can be relieved by adding lactose or isopropyl-β-D-thiogalactopyranoside (IPTG). lac repressor encoded by lacI
   6675..6705    -  promoter       lac promoter: promoter for the E. coli lac operon
   6720..6741    -  protein_bind   CAP binding site: CAP binding activates transcription in the presence of cAMP. E. coli catabolite activator protein
   6754..6846    -  CDS            lacI (fragment): lac repressor; lacI; The lac repressor binds to the lac operator to inhibit transcription in E. coli. This inhibition can be relieved by adding lactose or isopropyl-β-D-thiogalactopyranoside (IPTG).
   7029..7617    -  rep_origin     ori: high-copy-number ColE1/pMB1/pBR322/pUC origin of replication
   7788..8648    -  CDS            AmpR: β-lactamase; bla; confers resistance to ampicillin, carbenicillin, and related antibiotics
   8649..8753    -  promoter       AmpR promoter: bla
>Addgene plasmid #122677 | pcDNA3.1-mPCSK8 | addgene full sequence | sequence record 244741 | Addgene NGS Result
GACGGATCGGGAGATCTCCCGATCCCCTATGGTGCACTCTCAGTACAATCTGCTCTGATGCCGCATAGTT
AAGCCAGTATCTGCTCCCTGCTTGTGTGTTGGAGGTCGCTGAGTAGTGCGCGAGCAAAATTTAAGCTACA
ACAAGGCAAGGCTTGACCGACAATTGCATGAAGAATCTGCTTAGGGTTAGGCGTTTTGCGCTGCTTCGCG
ATGTACGGGCCAGATATACGCGTTGACATTGATTATTGACTAGTTATTAATAGTAATCAATTACGGGGTC
ATTAGTTCATAGCCCATATATGGAGTTCCGCGTTACATAACTTACGGTAAATGGCCCGCCTGGCTGACCG
CCCAACGACCCCCGCCCATTGACGTCAATAATGACGTATGTTCCCATAGTAACGCCAATAGGGACTTTCC
ATTGACGTCAATGGGTGGAGTATTTACGGTAAACTGCCCACTTGGCAGTACATCAAGTGTATCATATGCC
AAGTACGCCCCCTATTGACGTCAATGACGGTAAATGGCCCGCCTGGCATTATGCCCAGTACATGACCTTA
TGGGACTTTCCTACTTGGCAGTACATCTACGTATTAGTCATCGCTATTACCATGGTGATGCGGTTTTGGC
AGTACATCAATGGGCGTGGATAGCGGTTTGACTCACGGGGATTTCCAAGTCTCCACCCCATTGACGTCAA
TGGGAGTTTGTTTTGGCACCAAAATCAACGGGACTTTCCAAAATGTCGTAACAACTCCGCCCCATTGACG
CAAATGGGCGGTAGGCGTGTACGGTGGGAGGTCTATATAAGCAGAGCTCTCTGGCTAACTAGAGAACCCA
CTGCTTACTGGCTTATCGAAATTAATACGACTCACTATAGGGAGACCCAAGCTGGCTAGTTAAGCTTGGT
ACCGAGCTCGGATCCACTAGTCCAGTGTGGTGGAATTGCCCTTAGGGCAATTCTGCAGATATCCCAGAAC
AGAAACCCACTTCTGATCAAGGAAGAGCCTCGTGCGATTTGAATTTATGCAATTTTCTGACCATATTCAC
TGAGGACCATGAAGCTCGTCAGCACCTGGCTTCTTGTGCTGGTGGTTTTGCTCTGTGGGAAACGGCACCT
GGGCGACAGGCTGGGGACGAGAGCTTTGGAAAAGGCCCCGTGCCCCAGCTGCTCCCACCTGACTTTGAAG
GTGGAATTCTCTTCAACTGTGGTGGAGTACGAATATATTGTGGCTTTCAACGGATACTTCACAGCCAAAG
CTAGAAACTCATTTATTTCAAGTGCTCTGAAAAGCAGTGAAGTGGAAAACTGGAGAATAATACCTCGGAA
CAACCCATCCAGTGACTACCCTAGTGATTTTGAGGTGATTCAGATAAAAGAGAAGCAGAAGGCGGGGCTG
CTCACACTTGAAGATCACCCCAACATCAAGCGGGTGACACCCCAGCGGAAAGTCTTTCGTTCCCTCAAGT
TTGCTGAATCCAACCCCATCGTGCCCTGTAATGAAACCCGGTGGAGCCAGAAGTGGCAGTCATCACGTCC
CCTGAAAAGAGCCAGTCTCTCCCTGGGCTCTGGATTCTGGCATGCAACAGGAAGACATTCAAGTCGGCGA
TTGCTGAGAGCCATTCCTCGCCAGGTCGCCCAGACACTGCAGGCAGATGTGCTGTGGCAGATGGGATACA
CAGGTGCTAATGTCAGAGTTGCTGTTTTTGATACTGGGCTCAGTGAGAAGCATCCGCATTTTAAGAATGT
GAAGGAGAGAACCAACTGGACCAATGAGCGGACCCTGGATGATGGGCTAGGCCATGGCACATTCGTTGCA
GGTGTGATTGCCAGCATGAGGGAGTGCCAAGGATTTGCTCCAGATGCAGAGCTGCACATCTTCAGGGTCT
TTACCAACAATCAGGTGTCTTACACATCTTGGTTTCTGGATGCCTTCAACTATGCCATCCTAAAGAAGAT
GGACGTTCTCAACCTTAGCATCGGTGGGCCCGACTTCATGGATCATCCGTTTGTTGACAAGGTGTGGGAA
TTAACAGCTAACAATGTAATTATGGTTTCTGCTATTGGCAATGATGGACCTCTCTATGGCACTCTGAATA
ACCCTGCTGATCAGATGGATGTGATTGGAGTGGGTGGCATTGACTTTGAAGATAACATCGCTCGCTTTTC
TTCCAGGGGAATGACTACCTGGGAATTACCAGGAGGCTATGGTCGTGTGAAGCCTGACATTGTCACCTAT
GGTGCTGGAGTGCGGGGTTCCGGTGTGAAAGGGGGCTGCCGTGCACTCTCAGGGACCAGTGTCGCTTCCC
CAGTGGTCGCTGGGGCCGTCACCTTGTTAGTAAGCACAGTACAGAAGCGGGAGCTGGTGAATCCTGCCAG
TGTGAAGCAAGCTTTGATAGCGTCAGCCCGGAGACTTCCTGGGGTCAACATGTTCGAGCAAGGTCATGGC
AAGTTGGATCTGCTGCGAGCTTATCAGATCCTCAGCAGCTATAAACCGCAGGCAAGCCTGAGTCCTAGCT
ACATCGACCTGACTGAGTGTCCCTACATGTGGCCCTACTGCTCCCAGCCTATCTACTATGGAGGAATGCC
AACAATCGTTAATGTCACCATCCTCAATGGCATGGGCGTCACAGGAAGAATTGTGGATAAGCCTGAGTGG
CGACCCTATTTACCACAGAATGGAGACAACATTGAAGTGGCCTTCTCCTACTCCTCAGTGTTGTGGCCCT
GGTCAGGTTACCTTGCCATCTCCATTTCTGTGACCAAGAAGGCAGCTTCCTGGGAAGGCATCGCTCAGGG
CCACATCATGATCACAGTGGCGTCCCCAGCAGAGACAGAGTTACACAGTGGTGCGGAGCACACTTCCACC
GTGAAGCTGCCCATCAAGGTGAAGATCATTCCCACCCCTCCTCGGAGCAAGAGAGTCCTCTGGGACCAGT
ACCACAACCTCCGCTACCCACCTGGCTACTTCCCCAGGGACAACTTGCGGATGAAGAATGACCCTTTAGA
CTGGAATGGCGACCACGTCCACACCAACTTCAGGGACATGTACCAGCATCTGCGCAGCATGGGCTACTTC
GTGGAGGTGCTCGGCGCCCCATTCACATGTTTTGACGCCACACAGTATGGCACTTTGCTGCTGGTGGACA
GTGAGGAAGAGTACTTCCCTGAGGAGATTGCTAAGCTGAGGAGGGATGTGGACAATGGCCTTTCCCTCGT
CATCTTCAGTGACTGGTACAACACTTCTGTTATGAGAAAAGTGAAGTTTTATGATGAAAACACCAGGCAG
TGGTGGATGCCAGACACCGGAGGAGCGAACATCCCAGCTCTGAATGAGCTGCTGTCTGTGTGGAACATGG
GGTTCAGTGACGGCCTATATGAAGGGGAGTTTGTCCTGGCAAACCATGACATGTACTATGCGTCGGGGTG
CAGCATCGCCAAGTTTCCAGAAGATGGCGTCGTGATCACACAGACTTTCAAGGACCAAGGATTGGAGGTC
TTAAAACAAGAGACAGCAGTTGTGGAAAATGTTCCCATTTTGGGGCTTTATCAGATTCCATCTGAAGGTG
GAGGCCGGATCGTGCTGTATGGAGACTCCAACTGCTTGGATGACAGTCACAGACAGAAGGACTGCTTTTG
GCTTCTGGATGCGCTCCTTCAGTACACATCCTATGGCGTGACCCCTCCCAGCCTCAGCCATTCAGGGAAC
CGGCAGCGCCCACCTAGCGGAGCCGGCTTGGCCCCTCCTGAAAGGATGGAAGGAAACCACCTCCATCGGT
ACTCCAAAGTTCTTGAAGCCCACTTGGGAGACCCGAAACCTCGGCCCCTGCCAGCCTGTCCACATTTGTC
ATGGGCCAAGCCACAGCCTTTGAATGAGACGGCACCCAGTAATCTTTGGAAACATCAGAAGCTGCTCTCC
ATTGACCTGGACAAAGTAGTGTTACCCAACTTTCGATCCAATCGCCCTCAAGTGAGACCTTTGTCCCCTG
GAGAGAGTGGTGCCTGGGACATTCCTGGAGGGATCATGCCTGGCCGCTACAACCAGGAGGTGGGACAGAC
CATCCCCGTCTTCGCCTTCCTCGGAGCCATGGTGGCCCTGGCCTTCTTTGTGGTACAGATCAGCAAGGCC
AAGAGCCGGCCGAAGCGGAGGAGGCCCAGGGCAAAGCGTCCACAACTTGCACAGCAGGCCCACCCTGCAA
GGACCCCATCAGTGTGAGCATCGCAGTAGCCAGCCACAGAAGCTAACAAGCCTCTCGAGTCTAGAGGGCC
CGCGGTTCGAAGGTAAGCCTATCCCTAACCCTCTCCTCGGTCTCGATTCTACGCGTACCGGTCATCATCA
CCATCACCATTGAGTTTAAACCCGCTGATCAGCCTCGACTGTGCCTTCTAGTTGCCAGCCATCTGTTGTT
TGCCCCTCCCCCGTGCCTTCCTTGACCCTGGAAGGTGCCACTCCCACTGTCCTTTCCTAATAAAATGAGG
AAATTGCATCGCATTGTCTGAGTAGGTGTCATTCTATTCTGGGGGGTGGGGTGGGGCAGGACAGCAAGGG
GGAGGATTGGGAAGACAATAGCAGGCATGCTGGGGATGCGGTGGGCTCTATGGCTTCTGAGGCGGAAAGA
ACCAGCTGGGGCTCTAGGGGGTATCCCC
[124 nt withheld, positions 4649-4772]
C
[91 nt withheld, positions 4774-4864]
A
[49 nt withheld, positions 4866-4914]
CCTTTGACGTTGGAGTCCACGTTCTTT
[37 nt withheld, positions 4942-4978]
ACCCTATCTCGGTCTATTCTTTTGATTTATAAGGGATTTTGCCGATTTCGGCCTATTGGTTAAAAAATGA
GCTGATTTAACAAAAATTTAACGCGAATTAATTCTGTGGAATGTGTGTCAGTTAGGGTGTGGAAAGTCCC
CAGGCTCCCCAGCAGGCAGAAGTATGCAAAGCATGCATCTCAATTAGTCAGCAACCAGGTGTGGAAAGTC
CCCAGGCTCCCCAGCAGGCAGAAGTATGCAAAGCATGCATCTCAATTAGTCAGCAACCATAGTCCCGCCC
CTAACTCCGCCCATCCCGCCCCTAACTCCGCCCAGTTCCGCCCATTCTCCGCCCCATGGCTGACTAATTT
TTTTTATTTATGCAGAGGCCGAGGCCGCCTCTGCCTCTGAGCTATTCCAGAAGTAGTGAGGAGGCTTTTT
TGGAGGCCTAGGCTTTTGCAAAAAGCTCCCGGGAGCTTGTATATCCATTTTCGGATCTGATCAAGAGACA
GGATGAGGATCGTTTCGCATGATTGAACAAGATGGATTGCACGCAGGTTCTCCGGCCGCTTGGGTGGAGA
GGCTATTCGGCTATGACTGGGCACAACAGACAATCGGCTGCTCTGATGCCGCCGTGTTCCGGCTGTCAGC
GCAGGGGCGCCCGGTTCTTTTTGTCAAGACCGACCTGTCCGGTGCCCTGAATGAACTGCAGGACGAGGCA
GCGCGGCTATCGTGGCTGGCCACGACGGGCGTTCCTTGCGCAGCTGTGCTCGACGTTGTCACTGAAGCGG
GAAGGGACTGGCTGCTATTGGGCGAAGTGCCGGGGCAGGATCTCCTGTCATCTCACCTTGCTCCTGCCGA
GAAAGTATCCATCATGGCTGATGCAATGCGGCGGCTGCATACGCTTGATCCGGCTACCTGCCCATTCGAC
CACCAAGCGAAACATCGCATCGAGCGAGCACGTACTCGGATGGAAGCCGGTCTTGTCGATCAGGATGATC
TGGACGAAGAGCATCAGGGGCTCGCGCCAGCCGAACTGTTCGCCAGGCTCAAGGCGCGCATGCCCGACGG
CGAGGATCTCGTCGTGACCCATGGCGATGCCTGCTTGCCGAATATCATGGTGGAAAATGGCCGCTTTTCT
GGATTCATCGACTGTGGCCGGCTGGGTGTGGCGGACCGCTATCAGGACATAGCGTTGGCTACCCGTGATA
TTGCTGAAGAGCTTGGCGGCGAATGGGCTGACCGCTTCCTCGTGCTTTACGGTATCGCCGCTCCCGATTC
GCAGCGCATCGCCTTCTATCGCCTTCTTGACGAGTTCTTCTGAGCGGGACTCTGGGGTTCGCGAAATGAC
CGACCAAGCGACGCCCAACCTGCCATCACGAGATTTCGATTCCACCGCCGCCTTCTATGAAAGGTTGGGC
TTCGGAATCGTTTTCCGGGACGCCGGCTGGATGATCCTCCAGCGCGGGGATCTCATGCTGGAGTTCTTCG
CCCACCCCAACTTGTTTATTGCAGCTTATAATGGTTACAAATAAAGCAATAGCATCACAAATTTCACAAA
TAAAGCATTTTTTTCACTGCATTCTAGTTGTGGTTTGTCCAAACTCATCAATGTATCTTATCATGTCTGT
ATACCGTCGACCTCTAGCTAGAGCTTGGCGTAATCATGGTCATAGCTGTTTCCTGTGTGAAATTGTTATC
CGCTCACAATTCCACACAACATACGAGCCGGAAGCATAAAGTGTAAAGCCTGGGGTGCCTAATGAGTGAG
CTAACTCACATTAATTGCGTTGCGCTCACTGCCCGCTTTCCAGTCGGGAAACCTGTCGTGCCAGCTGCAT
TAATGAATCGGCCAACGCGCGGGGAGAGGCGGTTTGCGTATTGGGCGCTCTTCCGCTTCCTCGCTCACTG
ACTCGCTGCGCTCGGTCGTTCGGCTGCGGCGAGCGGTATCAGCTCACTCAAAGGCGGTAATACGGTTATC
CACAGAATCAGGGGATAACGCAGGAAAGAACATGTGAGCAAAAGGCCAGCAAAAGGCCAGGAACCGTAAA
AAGGCCGCGTTGCTGGCGTTTTTCCATAGGCTCCGCCCCCCTGACGAGCATCACAAAAATCGACGCTCAA
GTCAGAGGTGGCGAAACCCGACAGGACTATAAAGATACCAGGCGTTTCCCCCTGGAAGCTCCCTCGTGCG
CTCTCCTGTTCCGACCCTGCCGCTTACCGGATACCTGTCCGCCTTTCTCCCTTCGGGAAGCGTGGCGCTT
TCTCATAGCTCACGCTGTAGGTATCTCAGTTCGGTGTAGGTCGTTCGCTCCAAGCTGGGCTGTGTGCACG
AACCCCCCGTTCAGCCCGACCGCTGCGCCTTATCCGGTAACTATCGTCTTGAGTCCAACCCGGTAAGACA
CGACTTATCGCCACTGGCAGCAGCCACTGGTAACAGGATTAGCAGAGCGAGGTATGTAGGCGGTGCTACA
GAGTTCTTGAAGTGGTGGCCTAACTACGGCTACACTAGAAGAACAGTATTTGGTATCTGCGCTCTGCTGA
AGCCAGTTACCTTCGGAAAAAGAGTTGGTAGCTCTTGATCCGGCAAACAAACCACCGCTGGTAGCGGTGG
TTTTTTTGTTTGCAAGCAGCAGATTACGCGCAGAAAAAAAGGATCTCAAGAAGATCCTTTGATCTTTTCT
ACGGGGTCTGACGCTCAGTGGAACGAAAACTCACGTTAAGGGATTTTGGTCATGAGATTATCAAAAAGGA
TCTTCACCTAGATCCTTTTAAATTAAAAATGAAGTTTTAAATCAATCTAAAGTATATATGAGTAAACTTG
GTCTGACAGTTACCAATGCTTAATCAGTGAGGCACCTATCTCAGCGATCTGTCTATTTCGTTCATCCATA
GTTGCCTGACTCCCCGTCGTGTAGATAACTACGATACGGGAGGGCTTACCATCTGGCCCCAGTGCTGCAA
TGATACCGCGAGACCCACGCTCACCGGCTCCAGATTTATCAGCAATAAACCAGCCAGCCGGAAGGGCCGA
GCGCAGAAGTGGTCCTGCAACTTTATCCGCCTCCATCCAGTCTATTAATTGTTGCCGGGAAGCTAGAGTA
AGTAGTTCGCCAGTTAATAGTTTGCGCAACGTTGTTGCCATTGCTACAGGCATCGTGGTGTCACGCTCGT
CGTTTGGTATGGCTTCATTCAGCTCCGGTTCCCAACGATCAAGGCGAGTTACATGATCCCCCATGTTGTG
CAAAAAAGCGGTTAGCTCCTTCGGTCCTCCGATCGTTGTCAGAAGTAAGTTGGCCGCAGTGTTATCACTC
ATGGTTATGGCAGCACTGCATAATTCTCTTACTGTCATGCCATCCGTAAGATGCTTTTCTGTGACTGGTG
AGTACTCAACCAAGTCATTCTGAGAATAGTGTATGCGGCGACCGAGTTGCTCTTGCCCGGCGTCAATACG
GGATAATACCGCGCCACATAGCAGAACTTTAAAAGTGCTCATCATTGGAAAACGTTCTTCGGGGCGAAAA
CTCTCAAGGATCTTACCGCTGTTGAGATCCAGTTCGATGTAACCCACTCGTGCACCCAACTGATCTTCAG
CATCTTTTACTTTCACCAGCGTTTCTGGGTGAGCAAAAACAGGAAGGCAAAATGCCGCAAAAAAGGGAAT
AAGGGCGACACGGAAATGTTGAATACTCATACTCTTCCTTTTTCAATATTATTGAAGCATTTATCAGGGT
TATTGTCTCATGAGCGGATACATATTTGAATGTATTTAGAAAAATAAACAAATAGGGGTTCCGCGCACAT
TTCCCCGAAAAGTGCCACCTGACGTC
